>Addgene plasmid #123891 | MTK8b_002 | addgene full sequence | sequence record 249988 | Addgene NGS Result
TCATGACCAAAATCCCTTAACGTGAGTTTTCGTTCCACTGAGCGTCAGACCCCGTAGAAAAGATCAAAGG
ATCTTCTTGAGATCCTTTTTTTCTGCGCGTAATCTGCTGCTTGCAAACAAAAAAACCACCGCTACCAGCG
GTGGTTTGTTTGCCGGATCAAGAGCTACCAACTCTTTTTCCGAAGGTAACTGGCTTCAGCAGAGCGCAGA
TACCAAATACTGTTCTTCTAGTGTAGCCGTAGTTAGGCCACCACTTCAAGAACTCTGTAGCACCGCCTAC
ATACCTCGCTCTGCTAATCCTGTTACCAGTGGCTGCTGCCAGTGGCGATAAGTCGTGTCTTACCGGGTTG
GACTCAAGACGATAGTTACCGGATAAGGCGCAGCGGTCGGGCTGAACGGGGGGTTCGTGCACACAGCCCA
GCTTGGAGCGAACGACCTACACCGAACTGAGATACCTACAGCGTGAGCTATGAGAAAGCGCCACGCTTCC
CGAAGGGAGAAAGGCGGACAGGTATCCGGTAAGCGGCAGGGTCGGAACAGGAGAGCGCACGAGGGAGCTT
CCAGGGGGAAACGCCTGGTATCTTTATAGTCCTGTCGGGTTTCGCCACCTCTGACTTGAGCGTCGATTTT
TGTGATGCTCGTCAGGGGGGCGGAGCCTATGGAAAAACGCCAGCAACGCGGCCTTTTTACGGTTCCTGGC
CTTTTGCTGGCCTTTTGCTCACATGTTCTTTCCTGCGTTATCCCCTGATTCTGTGGATAACCGTAGTCGG
TCTCACAATCATGGTCATAGCTGTTTCCGGGGAGAGAGGGTGAGGGAGGGAAGCACTGGTTTCTCAAGCA
AAAGCTAAAATTTTTCTATTAAGATTTAACCTGATGCTACACTTTGGTGGTGCAGCAAGGGTCTAAAATG
GTATAAAACTCAGGTGATCATGCTTTATGTCTGTCTCTAGAAAAATGCTCCAAAAATGATAAGTAGTGAT
AATCCGCAGTCTCGTTGCATAAAATCAGCGCCAGGTGAATGACTAAGCTCCATTTCCCTACCCCACCCTT
ATTACAATAACCTCGACACCAACTCTAGTCCGTGCGAAGATAAACTAATCGGAGTCGCCCCTCAAATCTT
ACAGCTGCTCACTCCCCTGCAGGGCAACGCCCAGGGACCAAGTTAGCCCCTTAAGCCTAGGCAAAAGAAT
CCCGCCCATAATCGAGAAGCGACTCGACATGGAGGCGATGACGCCCTTGAGACCAGACCAATAAAAAACG
CCCGGCGGCAACCGAGCGTTCTGAACAAATCCAGATGGAGTTCTGAGGTCATTACTGGATCTATCAACAG
GAGTCCAAGCGAGCTCGATATCAAATTACGCCCCGCCCTGCCACTCATCGCAGTACTGTTGTAATTCATT
AAGCATTCTGCCGACATGGAAGCCATCACAAACGGCATGATGAACCTGAATCGCCAGCGGCATCAGCACC
TTGTCGCCTTGCGTATAATATTTGCCCATGGTGAAAACGGGGGCGAAGAAGTTGTCCATATTGGCCACGT
TTAAATCAAAACTGGTGAAACTCACCCAGGGATTGGCTGAAACGAAAAACATATTCTCAATAAACCCTTT
AGGGAAATAGGCCAGGTTTTCACCGTAACACGCCACATCTTGCGAATATATGTGTAGAAACTGCCGGAAA
TCGTCGTGGTATTCACTCCAGAGCGATGAAAACGTTTCAGTTTGCTCATGGAAAACGGTGTAACAAGGGT
GAACACTATCCCATATCACCAGCTCACCGTCTTTCATTGCCATACGAAATTCCGGATGAGCATTCATCAG
GCGGGCAAGAATGTGAATAAAGGCCGGATAAAACTTGTGCTTATTTTTCTTTACGGTCTTTAAAAAGGCC
GTAATATCCAGCTGAACGGTCTGGTTATAGGTACATTGAGCAACTGACTGAAATGCCTCAAAATGTTCTT
TACGATGCCATTGGGATATATCAACGGTGGTATATCCAGTGATTTTTTTCTCCATTTTAGCTTCCTTAGC
TCCTGAAAATCTCGATAACTCAAAAAATACGCCCGGTAGTGATCTTATTTCATTATGGTGAAAGTTGGAA
CCTCTTACGTGCCCGATCAA
Features (pLannotate 1.2.2; 4 found; start..end, strand, type, name):
     77..665     +  rep_origin     ori: high-copy-number ColE1/pMB1/pBR322/pUC origin of replication
   1251..1285    -  terminator     lambda t0 terminator: minimal transcription terminator from phage lambda (Scholtissek and Grosse, 1987)
   1359..2015    -  CDS            cat: CAT_ECOLX - Experimental evidence at protein level: Swiss-Prot protein existence level 1. This enzyme is an effector of chloramphenicol resistance in bacteria. From Escherichia coli. This protein is used as a marker in many commonly used cloning vectors, such as pACYC184.
   2016..2113    -  promoter       cat promoter: promoter of the E. coli cat gene encoding chloramphenicol acetyltransferase
