[The description below was written by a language model from this plasmid's Addgene catalogue record and pLannotate feature annotations shown in this document.]
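Description:
MTK8b_002 is a small (about 2.1 kb) part plasmid from the Mammalian Toolkit (MTK), a hierarchical modular cloning system for assembling genetic circuits for mammalian cells. It is built on the MTK0_027 part-entry backbone and, although catalogued under mammalian expression, it carries no mammalian expression cassette of its own. It is a storage vector for a single DNA part. The annotated features are all bacterial maintenance elements: a high-copy ColE1/pUC-type origin of replication and a chloramphenicol acetyltransferase (cat) gene driven by its native promoter and followed by a lambda t0 terminator, which gives chloramphenicol selection in E. coli.

The payload is a roughly 500 bp homology arm from the human ROSA26 locus, a commonly used safe-harbour site for transgene integration. It is formatted as a type 8b part. The automated annotation did not label this insert, but the unannotated stretch between the origin and the terminator is about the right size to hold it. The record is inconsistent about orientation: the purpose line calls it the 3' arm, the insert name "LA_hROSA26" suggests a left arm, and the depositor comments describe type 8b parts as including upstream locus homology arms. The record does not resolve which description is correct.

Depositor comments place type 8b parts among the components of the destination backbone, alongside resistance cassettes, recognition sites and nuclear markers. This part would therefore be combined with other MTK parts, presumably including a matching second hROSA26 arm, to build destination vectors whose cargo can be targeted to the human ROSA26 locus by homology-directed integration. The cloning sites flanking the insert are not stated.
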