Addgene plasmid #123891: MTK8b_002
Purpose: Encodes the 3' 500 bp hRosa26 locus homology arm as a type 8b part to be used in the MTK system
Depositing lab: Hana El-Samad. Publication: A Toolkit for Rapid Modular Construction of Biological Circuits in Mammalian Cells. Fonseca JP, Bonny AR, Kumar GR, Ng AH, Town J, Wu QC, Aslankoohi E, Chen SY, Dods G, Harrigan P, Osimiri LC, Kistler AL, El-Samad H. ACS Synth Biol. 2019 Nov 15;8(11):2593-2606. doi: 10.1021/acssynbio.9b00322. Epub 2019 Nov 5. PubMed 31686495.
Backbone
  Vector backbone: MTK0_027
  Vector type: Mammalian Expression
Growth in bacteria
  Bacterial resistance: Chloramphenicol, 25 μg/mL
  Growth temperature: 37°C
  Growth strain: DH5alpha
  Copy number: Unknown
Gene/Insert
  Gene/Insert name: LA_hROSA26
  Species: H. sapiens (human)
  Cloning method: Restriction Enzyme; 5′ cloning site unknown (unknown if destroyed); 3′ cloning site unknown (unknown if destroyed)
Terms and licenses: Academic/Nonprofit Terms; Industry Terms: Not Available to Industry
Depositor comments: Type 8b parts can be components of the destination backbone such as locus upstream homology arms, resistance cassette, recognition sites, and nuclear marker in the MTK Please visit https://www.biorxiv.org/content/10.1101/506188v2 for BioRxiv preprint
How to cite: MTK8b_002 was a gift from Hana El-Samad (Addgene plasmid # 123891 ; http://n2t.net/addgene:123891 ; RRID:Addgene_123891)
